>Addgene plasmid #31935 | pPATagRFP-b-actin | depositor full sequence | sequence record 36052 | pPATagRFP-b-actin sequence 5814 bps
TAGTTATTAATAGTAATCAATTACGGGGTCATTAGTTCATAGCCCATATATGGAGTTCCGCGTTACATAA
CTTACGGTAAATGGCCCGCCTGGCTGACCGCCCAACGACCCCCGCCCATTGACGTCAATAATGACGTATG
TTCCCATAGTAACGCCAATAGGGACTTTCCATTGACGTCAATGGGTGGAGTATTTACGGTAAACTGCCCA
CTTGGCAGTACATCAAGTGTATCATATGCCAAGTACGCCCCCTATTGACGTCAATGACGGTAAATGGCCC
GCCTGGCATTATGCCCAGTACATGACCTTATGGGACTTTCCTACTTGGCAGTACATCTACGTATTAGTCA
TCGCTATTACCATGGTGATGCGGTTTTGGCAGTACATCAATGGGCGTGGATAGCGGTTTGACTCACGGGG
ATTTCCAAGTCTCCACCCCATTGACGTCAATGGGAGTTTGTTTTGGCACCAAAATCAACGGGACTTTCCA
AAATGTCGTAACAACTCCGCCCCATTGACGCAAATGGGCGGTAGGCGTGTACGGTGGGAGGTCTATATAA
GCAGAGCTGGTTTAGTGAACCGTCAGATCCGCTAGCGGTGGCCACCATGGTGTCTAAGGGCGAAGAGCTG
ATTAAGGAGAACATGCACATGAAGCTGTACATGGAGGGCACCGTGAACAACCACCACTTCAAGTGCACAT
CCGAGGGCGAAGGCAAGCCCTACGAGGGCACCCAGACCATGAGAATCAAGGTGGTCGAGGGCGGCCCTCT
CCCCTTCGCCTTCGACATCCTGGCTACCAGCTTCATGTACGGCAGCAGCACCTTCATCAACCACACCCAG
GGCATCCCCGACTTCTGGAAGCAGTCCTTCCCTGAGGGCTTCACATGGGAGAGAGTCACCACATACGAAG
ACGGGGGCGTGCTGACCGCTACCCAGGACACCAGCCTCCAGGACGGCTGCCTCATCTACAACGTCAAGAT
CAGAGGGGTGAACTTCCCATCCAACGGCCCTGTGATGAAGAAGAAAACACTCGGCTGGGAACCGAGCACC
GAGAAACTGAAACCCGCTGACGGCGGCCTGGAAGGCAGGGTCGACATGGCCCTGAAGCTCGTGGGCGGGG
GCCACCTGATCTGCAACTTCAAGACCACATACAGATCCAAGAAACCCGCTAAGAACCTCAAGATGCCCGG
CGTCTACTATGTGGACCGCAGACTGGAAATCATCAAGGAGGCCGACAAAGAGACCTACTGGGAGCAGCAC
GAGGTGGCTGTGGCCAGATACTCCGACCTCCCTAGCAAACTGGGGCACAGAGGTGGAGGAGGTTCCGGAC
TCAGATCTCGAGCTATGGATGATGATATCGCCGCGCTCGTCGTCGACAACGGCTCCGGCATGTGCAAGGC
CGGCTTCGCGGGCGACGATGCCCCCCGGGCCGTCTTCCCCTCCATCGTGGGGCGCCCCAGGCACCAGGGC
GTGATGGTGGGCATGGGTCAGAAGGATTCCTATGTGGGCGACGAGGCCCAGAGCAAGAGAGGCATCCTCA
CCCTGAAGTACCCCATCGAGCACGGCATCGTCACCAACTGGGACGACATGGAGAAAATCTGGCACCACAC
CTTCTACAATGAGCTGCGTGTGGCTCCCGAGGAGCACCCCGTGCTGCTGACCGAGGCCCCCCTGAACCCC
AAGGCCAACCGCGAGAAGATGACCCAGATCATGTTTGAGACCTTCAACACCCCAGCCATGTACGTTGCTA
TCCAGGCTGTGCTATCCCTGTACGCCTCTGGCCGTACCACTGGCATCGTGATGGACTCCGGTGACGGGGT
CACCCACACTGTGCCCATCTACGAGGGGTATGCCCTCCCCCATGCCATCCTGCGTCTGGACCTGGCTGGC
CGGGACCTGACTGACTACCTCATGAAGATCCTCACCGAGCGCGGCTACAGCTTCACCACCACGGCCGAGC
GGGAAATCGTGCGTGACATTAAGGAGAAGCTGTGCTACGTCGCCCTGGACTTCGAGCAAGAGATGGCCAC
GGCTGCTTCCAGCTCCTCCCTGGAGAAGAGCTACGAGCTGCCTGACGGCCAGGTCATCACCATTGGCAAT
GAGCGGTTCCGCTGCCCTGAGGCACTCTTCCAGCCTTCCTTCCTGGGCATGGAGTCCTGTGGCATCCACG
AAACTACCTTCAACTCCATCATGAAGTGTGACGTGGACATCCGCAAAGACCTGTACGCCAACACAGTGCT
GTCTGGCGGCACCACCATGTACCCTGGCATTGCCGACAGGATGCAGAAGGAGATCACTGCCCTGGCACCC
AGCACAATGAAGATCAAGATCATTGCTCCTCCTGAGCGCAAGTACTCCGTGTGGATCGGCGGCTCCATCC
TGGCCTCGCTGTCCACCTTCCAGCAGATGTGGATCAGCAAGCAGGAGTATGACGAGTCCGGCCCCTCCAT
CGTCCACCGCAAATGCTTCTAGGGATCCACCGGATCTAGATAACTGATCATAATCAGCCATACCACATTT
GTAGAGGTTTTACTTGCTTTAAAAAACCTCCCACACCTCCCCCTGAACCTGAAACATAAAATGAATGCAA
TTGTTGTTGTTAACTTGTTTATTGCAGCTTATAATGGTTACAAATAAAGCAATAGCATCACAAATTTCAC
AAATAAAGCATTTTTTTCACTGCATTCTAGTTGTGGTTTGTCCAAACTCATCAATGTATCTTAACGCGTA
AATTGTAAGCGTTAATATTTTGTTAAAATTCGCGTTAAATTTTTGTTAAATCAGCTCATTTTTTAACCAA
TAGGCCGAAATCGGCAAAATCCCTTATAAATCAAAAGAATAGACCGAGATAGGGT
[37 nt withheld, positions 2856-2892]
AAAGAACGTGGACTCCAACGTCAAAGG
[49 nt withheld, positions 2920-2968]
T
[91 nt withheld, positions 2970-3060]
G
[124 nt withheld, positions 3062-3185]
CAGGTGGCACTTTTCGGGGAAATGTGCGCGGAACCCCTATTTGTTTATTTTTCTAAATACATTCAAATAT
GTATCCGCTCATGAGACAATAACCCTGATAAATGCTTCAATAATATTGAAAAAGGAAGAGTCCTGAGGCG
GAAAGAACCAGCTGTGGAATGTGTGTCAGTTAGGGTGTGGAAAGTCCCCAGGCTCCCCAGCAGGCAGAAG
TATGCAAAGCATGCATCTCAATTAGTCAGCAACCAGGTGTGGAAAGTCCCCAGGCTCCCCAGCAGGCAGA
AGTATGCAAAGCATGCATCTCAATTAGTCAGCAACCATAGTCCCGCCCCTAACTCCGCCCATCCCGCCCC
TAACTCCGCCCAGTTCCGCCCATTCTCCGCCCCATGGCTGACTAATTTTTTTTATTTATGCAGAGGCCGA
GGCCGCCTCGGCCTCTGAGCTATTCCAGAAGTAGTGAGGAGGCTTTTTTGGAGGCCTAGGCTTTTGCAAA
GATCGATCAAGAGACAGGATGAGGATCGTTTCGCATGATTGAACAAGATGGATTGCACGCAGGTTCTCCG
GCCGCTTGGGTGGAGAGGCTATTCGGCTATGACTGGGCACAACAGACAATCGGCTGCTCTGATGCCGCCG
TGTTCCGGCTGTCAGCGCAGGGGCGCCCGGTTCTTTTTGTCAAGACCGACCTGTCCGGTGCCCTGAATGA
ACTGCAAGACGAGGCAGCGCGGCTATCGTGGCTGGCCACGACGGGCGTTCCTTGCGCAGCTGTGCTCGAC
GTTGTCACTGAAGCGGGAAGGGACTGGCTGCTATTGGGCGAAGTGCCGGGGCAGGATCTCCTGTCATCTC
ACCTTGCTCCTGCCGAGAAAGTATCCATCATGGCTGATGCAATGCGGCGGCTGCATACGCTTGATCCGGC
TACCTGCCCATTCGACCACCAAGCGAAACATCGCATCGAGCGAGCACGTACTCGGATGGAAGCCGGTCTT
GTCGATCAGGATGATCTGGACGAAGAGCATCAGGGGCTCGCGCCAGCCGAACTGTTCGCCAGGCTCAAGG
CGAGCATGCCCGACGGCGAGGATCTCGTCGTGACCCATGGCGATGCCTGCTTGCCGAATATCATGGTGGA
AAATGGCCGCTTTTCTGGATTCATCGACTGTGGCCGGCTGGGTGTGGCGGACCGCTATCAGGACATAGCG
TTGGCTACCCGTGATATTGCTGAAGAGCTTGGCGGCGAATGGGCTGACCGCTTCCTCGTGCTTTACGGTA
TCGCCGCTCCCGATTCGCAGCGCATCGCCTTCTATCGCCTTCTTGACGAGTTCTTCTGAGCGGGACTCTG
GGGTTCGAAATGACCGACCAAGCGACGCCCAACCTGCCATCACGAGATTTCGATTCCACCGCCGCCTTCT
ATGAAAGGTTGGGCTTCGGAATCGTTTTCCGGGACGCCGGCTGGATGATCCTCCAGCGCGGGGATCTCAT
GCTGGAGTTCTTCGCCCACCCTAGGGGGAGGCTAACTGAAACACGGAAGGAGACAATACCGGAAGGAACC
CGCGCTATGACGGCAATAAAAAGACAGAATAAAACGCACGGTGTTGGGTCGTTTGTTCATAAACGCGGGG
TTCGGTCCCAGGGCTGGCACTCTGTCGATACCCCACCGAGACCCCATTGGGGCCAATACGCCCGCGTTTC
TTCCTTTTCCCCACCCCACCCCCCAAGTTCGGGTGAAGGCCCAGGGCTCGCAGCCAACGTCGGGGCGGCA
GGCCCTGCCATAGCCTCAGGTTACTCATATATACTTTAGATTGATTTAAAACTTCATTTTTAATTTAAAA
GGATCTAGGTGAAGATCCTTTTTGATAATCTCATGACCAAAATCCCTTAACGTGAGTTTTCGTTCCACTG
AGCGTCAGACCCCGTAGAAAAGATCAAAGGATCTTCTTGAGATCCTTTTTTTCTGCGCGTAATCTGCTGC
TTGCAAACAAAAAAACCACCGCTACCAGCGGTGGTTTGTTTGCCGGATCAAGAGCTACCAACTCTTTTTC
CGAAGGTAACTGGCTTCAGCAGAGCGCAGATACCAAATACTGTCCTTCTAGTGTAGCCGTAGTTAGGCCA
CCACTTCAAGAACTCTGTAGCACCGCCTACATACCTCGCTCTGCTAATCCTGTTACCAGTGGCTGCTGCC
AGTGGCGATAAGTCGTGTCTTACCGGGTTGGACTCAAGACGATAGTTACCGGATAAGGCGCAGCGGTCGG
GCTGAACGGGGGGTTCGTGCACACAGCCCAGCTTGGAGCGAACGACCTACACCGAACTGAGATACCTACA
GCGTGAGCTATGAGAAAGCGCCACGCTTCCCGAAGGGAGAAAGGCGGACAGGTATCCGGTAAGCGGCAGG
GTCGGAACAGGAGAGCGCACGAGGGAGCTTCCAGGGGGAAACGCCTGGTATCTTTATAGTCCTGTCGGGT
TTCGCCACCTCTGACTTGAGCGTCGATTTTTGTGATGCTCGTCAGGGGGGCGGAGCCTATGGAAAAACGC
CAGCAACGCGGCCTTTTTACGGTTCCTGGCCTTTTGCTGGCCTTTTGCTCACATGTTCTTTCCTGCGTTA
TCCCCTGATTCTGTGGATAACCGTATTACCGCCATGCAT
Features (pLannotate 1.2.2; 15 found; start..end, strand, type, name):
     61..364     +  enhancer       CMV enhancer: human cytomegalovirus immediate early enhancer
    365..568     +  promoter       CMV promoter: human cytomegalovirus (CMV) immediate early promoter
    625..1311    +  CDS            PATagRFP: PATagRFP is a photoactivatable red fluorescent protein published in 2010, derived from Entacmaea quadricolor. It has moderate acid sensitivity.
   1324..1344    +  misc_feature   MCS (fragment): multiple cloning site
   1345..2469    +  CDS            ACTB: ACTB_BOVIN - Experimental evidence at protein level: Swiss-Prot protein existence level 1. Actin is a highly conserved protein that polymerizes to produce filaments that form cross-linked networks in the cytoplasm of cells. Actin exists in both monomeric (G-actin) and polymeric (F-actin) forms, both forms playing key functions, such as cell motility and contraction. In addition to their role in the cytoplasmic cytoskeleton, G- and F-actin also localize in the nucleus, and regulate gene transcription and motility and repair of damaged DNA. From Bos taurus (Bovine).
   2495..2579    +  CDS            large T antigen (fragment): large T antigen from SV40 (simian virus 40)
   2602..2723    +  polyA_signal   SV40 poly(A) signal: SV40 polyadenylation signal
   2757..3185    -  rep_origin     f1 ori (sequence partly withheld): f1 bacteriophage origin of replication; arrow indicates direction of (+) strand synthesis
   3212..3316    +  promoter       AmpR promoter: bla
   3318..3675    +  promoter       SV40 promoter: SV40 enhancer and early promoter
   3710..4504    +  CDS            NeoR/KanR: aminoglycoside phosphotransferase from Tn5; aph(3')-II (or nptII); confers resistance to neomycin, kanamycin, and G418 (Geneticin®)
   4525..4677    +  CDS            ble (fragment): BLE_KLEPN - Experimental evidence at protein level: Swiss-Prot protein existence level 1. Binding protein with a strong affinity to the bleomycin family of antibiotics. Binds to CL990; an antimitotic-antibiotic compound. From Klebsiella pneumoniae.
   4736..4783    +  polyA_signal   HSV TK poly(A) signal: herpes simplex virus thymidine kinase polyadenylation signal (Cole and Stacy, 1985)
   4874..4890    -  polyA_signal   bGH poly(A) signal (fragment): bovine growth hormone polyadenylation signal
   5112..5700    +  rep_origin     ori: high-copy-number ColE1/pMB1/pBR322/pUC origin of replication
