[The description below was written by a language model from this plasmid's Addgene catalogue record and pLannotate feature annotations shown in this document.]
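Description:
pPATagRFP-b-actin is a mammalian expression plasmid of 5,814 bp built on the Clontech pEGFP-b-actin backbone, in which the fluorescent protein coding region was exchanged for PATagRFP using NheI and BglII sites. It replicates in E. coli from a high-copy ColE1/pUC-type origin and also carries an f1 phage origin. A single Tn5 aminoglycoside phosphotransferase gene (NeoR/KanR) serves both hosts. The bacterial AmpR (bla) promoter drives it for kanamycin selection, and the adjacent SV40 enhancer/early promoter drives it for G418 selection of transfected mammalian cells, with an HSV TK polyadenylation signal downstream. The short annotated fragments of ble, SV40 large T antigen and bGH poly(A) appear to be partial sequence matches rather than functional elements.

The expression cassette uses the human CMV immediate-early enhancer and promoter to drive an in-frame fusion of PATagRFP at the N terminus, a short linker derived from multiple cloning site remnants, and beta-actin at the C terminus, terminated by the SV40 poly(A) signal. The annotation tool matched the actin coding sequence to the bovine ACTB protein entry. Because actin is very highly conserved, this match does not establish the source species, which the catalogue fields do not state. PATagRFP is a monomeric, photoactivatable dark-to-red derivative of TagRFP, originally from Entacmaea quadricolor, and carries twelve substitutions relative to its parent. It stays dark until photoactivated, so small subsets of molecules can be switched on at a time. The associated publication describes its use in two-color single-particle-tracking PALM super-resolution imaging of live cells, and this construct allows actin to be labelled for such experiments.
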