Addgene plasmid #31935: pPATagRFP-b-actin
Depositing lab: Vladislav Verkhusha. Depositing organization: Albert Einstein College of Medicine. Publication: Bright monomeric photoactivatable red fluorescent protein for two-color super-resolution sptPALM of live cells. Subach FV, Patterson GH, Renz M, Lippincott-Schwartz J, Verkhusha VV. J Am Chem Soc. 2010 May 12;132(18):6481-91. 10.1021/ja100906g PubMed 20394363.
Backbone
  Vector backbone: pEGFP-b-actin
  Backbone manufacturer: Clontech
  Backbone size w/o insert (bp): 5109
  Vector type: Mammalian Expression
  Selectable markers: Neomycin (select with G418)
Growth in bacteria
  Bacterial resistance: Kanamycin, 50 μg/mL
  Growth temperature: 37°C
  Growth strain: DH5alpha
  Copy number: High Copy
Gene/Insert
  Gene/Insert name: PATagRFP (alt name: photoactivatable dark-to-red TagRFP red fluorescent protein)
  Insert size (bp): 705
  Mutation: R69S/F84W/Q139K/A147P/N148S/M151K/Y153K/S165V/H203R/R207I/V218W/C229S compared to TagRFP (but numbering relative to EGFP)
  Promoter: CMV
  Tag / fusion protein: b-actin (C terminal on insert)
  Cloning method: Restriction Enzyme; 5′ cloning site NheI (unknown if destroyed); 3′ cloning site BglII (unknown if destroyed)
  Sequencing primers: 5′ ggtaggcgtgtacggtgggag
Terms and licenses: Academic/Nonprofit Terms; Industry Terms: Not Available to Industry
How to cite: pPATagRFP-b-actin was a gift from Vladislav Verkhusha (Addgene plasmid # 31935)
