>Addgene plasmid #31935 | pPATagRFP-b-actin | addgene partial sequence | sequence record 37499 | CMV-F 5'-CGCAAATGGGCGGTAGGCGTG-3'
GTGAACCGTCAGATCCGCTAGCGGTGGCCACCATGGTGTCTAAGGGCGAAGAGCTGATTAAGGAGAACAT
GCACATGAAGCTGTACATGGAGGGCACCGTGAACAACCACCACTTCAAGTGCACATCCGAGGGCGAAGGC
AAGCCCTACGAGGGCACCCAGACCATGAGAATCAAGGTGGTCGAGGGCGGCCCTCTCCCCTTCGCCTTCG
ACATCCTGGCTACCAGCTTCATGTACGGCAGCAGCACCTTCATCAACCACACCCAGGGCATCCCCGACTT
CTGGAAGCAGTCCTTCCCTGAGGGCTTCACATGGGAGAGAGTCACCACATACGAAGACGGGGGCGTGCTG
ACCGCTACCCAGGACACCAGCCTCCAGGACGGCTGCCTCATCTACAACGTCAAGATCAGAGGGGTGAACT
TCCCATCCAACGGCCCTGTGATGAAGAAGAAAACACTCGGCTGGGAACCGAGCACCGAGAAACTGAAACC
CGCTGACGGCGGCCTGGAAGGCAGGGTCGACATGGCCCTGAAGCTCGTGGGCGGGGGCCACCTGATCTGC
AACTTCAAGACCACATACAGATCCAAGAAACCCGCTAAGAACCTCAAGATGCCCGGCGTCTACTATGTGG
ACCGCAGACTGGAAATCATCAAGGAGGCCGACAAAGAGACCTACTGGGAGCAGCACGAGGTGGCTGTGGC
CAGATACTCCGACCTCCCTAGCAAACTGGGGCACAGAGGTGGAGGAGGTTCCGGACTCAGATCTCGAGCT
ATGGATGATGATATCGCCGCGCTCGTCGTCGACAACGGCTCCGGCATGTGCAAGGCCGGCTTCGCGGGCG
ACGATG
