>Addgene plasmid #31935 | pPATagRFP-b-actin | addgene partial sequence | sequence record 38040 | SV40pA-R 5'-GAAATTTGTGATGCTATTGC-3'
AGTTAACAACAACAATTGCATTCATTTTATGTTTCAGGTTCAGGGGGAGGTGTGGGAGGTTTTTTAAAGC
AAGTAAAACCTCTACAAATGTGGTATGGCTGATTATGATCAGTTATCTAGATCCGGTGGATCCCTAGAAG
CATTTGCGGTGGACGATGGAGGGGCCGGACTCGTCATACTCCTGCTTGCTGATCCACATCTGCTGGAAGG
TGGACAGCGAGGCCAGGATGGAGCCGCCGATCCACACGGAGTACTTGCGCTCAGGAGGAGCAATGATCTT
GATCTTCATTGTGCTGGGTGCCAGGGCAGTGATCTCCTTCTGCATCCTGTCGGCAATGCCAGGGTACATG
GTGGTGCCGCCAGACAGCACTGTGTTGGCGTACAGGTCTTTGCGGATGTCCACGTCACACTTCATGATGG
AGTTGAAGGTAGTTTCGTGGATGCCACAGGACTCCATGCCCAGGAAGGAAGGCTGGAAGAGTGCCTCAGG
GCAGCGGAACCGCTCATTGCCAATGGTGATGACCTGGCCGTCAGGCAGCTCGTAGCTCTTCTCCAGGGAG
GAGCTGGAAGCAGCCGTGGCCATCTCTTGCTCGAAGTCCAGGGCGACGTAGCACAGCTTCTCCTTAATGT
CACGCACGATTTCCCGCTCGGCCGTGGTGGTGAAGCTGTAGCCGCGCTCGGTGAGGATCTTCATGAGGTA
GTCAGTCAGGTCCCGGCCAGCCAGGTCCAGACGCAGGATGGCATGGGGGAGGGCATACCCCTCGTAGATG
GGCACAGTGTGGGTGACCCCGTCACCGGAGTCCATCACGATGCCAGTGGTACGGCCAGAGGCGTACAGGG
ATAGCACAGCCTGGATAGCAACGTACATGGCTGGGGTGTTGAAGGTCTCAAACATGATCT
